Addgene plasmid #16998: XE18 Noggin-CSKA
Depositing lab: Randall Moon. Depositing organization: University of Washington.
Backbone
  Vector backbone: pCSKA
  Backbone size w/o insert (bp): 4120
  Vector type: Xenopus Expression
Growth in bacteria
  Bacterial resistance: Ampicillin, 100 μg/mL
  Growth temperature: 37°C
  Growth strain: DH5alpha
  Copy number: High Copy
Gene/Insert
  Gene/Insert name: noggin PCR clone (alt name: noggin)
  Species: X. laevis (frog)
  Insert size (bp): 665
  Entrez Gene: nog.L (a.k.a. XELAEV_18043801mg, Noggin1, nog, nog-A, nog1, noggin-1)
  Cloning method: Restriction Enzyme; 5′ cloning site BamHI (not destroyed); 3′ cloning site EcoRI (not destroyed)
  Sequencing primers: 5′ na
Terms and licenses: Academic/Nonprofit Terms; Industry Terms: Not Available to Industry
Depositor comments: Insert: noggin PCR clone (coding region). In reverse orientation compared to CSKA promoter. Plasmid History: Constructed by Jan Christian. Isolated and characterize by W. Smith and R. Harland.
How to cite: XE18 Noggin-CSKA was a gift from Randall Moon (Addgene plasmid # 16998 ; http://n2t.net/addgene:16998 ; RRID:Addgene_16998)
