[The description below was written by a language model from this plasmid's Addgene catalogue record.]
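Description:
XE18 Noggin-CSKA is a Xenopus expression plasmid built on the pCSKA backbone (about 4.1 kb without insert). It is maintained in E. coli as a high-copy plasmid under ampicillin selection. The record does not list the bacterial origin of replication or provide a feature table, so the detailed layout of backbone elements cannot be described from the available information. The backbone name and the depositor's comment refer to a "CSKA promoter", generally understood to be a cytoskeletal actin promoter. Promoters of this kind are used in frog embryos to drive transcription from injected DNA once zygotic transcription begins, rather than from the earliest cleavage stages as with injected mRNA.

The insert is a PCR-derived clone of roughly 665 bp covering the coding region of Xenopus laevis noggin (nog.L, also called noggin-1). Noggin is a secreted BMP antagonist known for its dorsalizing and neural-inducing activity in the early embryo. The fragment was placed between BamHI (5′) and EcoRI (3′) sites, both of which remain intact, so it can be excised or recloned. No epitope tags, fusions or reporters are recorded.

The depositor states that the insert lies in reverse orientation relative to the CSKA promoter. As described, transcription from that promoter would therefore yield antisense rather than protein-coding noggin RNA. The record does not say whether this was intended, for example as an antisense or negative-control construct, so users wanting noggin expression should check the orientation before use. The intended application is otherwise not stated beyond expression work in Xenopus.
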