>Addgene plasmid #16998 | XE18 Noggin-CSKA | addgene partial sequence | sequence record 23450 | 16998 with CSKA-F (taccgcctcttctctcaagc)
ANGCGAGCGTGTTCTGAAGATGCCCATATTTGGTGATCTTCTGTCTGCGCGGCGCCAGGCGGGGCTGGAA
GCCTGTGACGTTAAATAGAGATAACTGGCGCTATTAAATTCTCATTCAGCCGATACCGTCGATCGAGGTC
GACGGTATCGATAAGCTTGATATCGAATTCCTGCAGCCCGGGGATCTCAGCATGAGCATTTGCACTCGGA
AATGACAGGGTACTGAATGGTTATCCACGCACACTTCTGCTGAACCCTGCGTTGACATCTCCACCTTAAG
ATGGTCAAATGCATAGACTTGGCAGCTTTGCAAACCATGCCCTCTGGCACAGAACAAGACCTCTTACTGT
AGCAGCTCCCTACTTTCACATAGCGAGGCCAAAACCTGGTCCCTAGGTCATTCCATGTGTAAAGGACAGG
ACAGAAGGTCTGGGACCAGAGCCACATCTGCAACTTTCTCCTGAGTTTCTTGCTCAGTCTGTGCTTTTTG
CTCTGAAGCCCCTCGTAAAACTCCAGTCCCTTGATTTCCGCTGGCATTGCCCCCGAGGGCTTCTGCCTAA
GAAGGAGATCCAACTCCCCAAGGTCCTCCACTCCAAGTCTCTCCTCTGGCAGGATGGTGGCCATAAAGTT
GGGGTCAAAGTGTCCAACCATTAAAGTCCTCAGCAAGGTCTCGTTAAGATCCTTCTCCTTGGGATCATAG
ATGGGATCCGGGTGCTCAATAAGGTCCACCAGTGGTAGGTTTCACTAGGAGCCGGTCTGATGTGCAGA
